>Addgene plasmid #205023 | pET28a-SUPREM | addgene full sequence | sequence record 414397 | Addgene NGS Result
TGGCGAATGGG
[124 nt withheld, positions 12-135]
C
[91 nt withheld, positions 137-227]
A
[49 nt withheld, positions 229-277]
CCTTTGACGTTGGAGTCCACGTTCTTT
[37 nt withheld, positions 305-341]
ACCCTATCTCGGTCTATTCTTTTGATTTATAAGGGATTTTGCCGATTTCGGCCTATTGGTTAAAAAATGA
GCTGATTTAACAAAAATTTAACGCGAATTTTAACAAAATATTAACGCTTACAATTTAGGTGGCACTTTTC
GGGGAAATGTGCGCGGAACCCCTATTTGTTTATTTTTCTAAATACATTCAAATATGTATCCGCTCATGAA
TTAATTCTTAGAAAAACTCATCGAGCATCAAATGAAACTGCAATTTATTCATATCAGGATTATCAATACC
ATATTTTTGAAAAAGCCGTTTCTGTAATGAAGGAGAAAACTCACCGAGGCAGTTCCATAGGATGGCAAGA
TCCTGGTATCGGTCTGCGATTCCGACTCGTCCAACATCAATACAACCTATTAATTTCCCCTCGTCAAAAA
TAAGGTTATCAAGTGAGAAATCACCATGAGTGACGACTGAATCCGGTGAGAATGGCAAAAGTTTATGCAT
TTCTTTCCAGACTTGTTCAACAGGCCAGCCATTACGCTCGTCATCAAAATCACTCGCATCAACCAAACCG
TTATTCATTCGTGATTGCGCCTGAGCGAGACGAAATACGCGATCGCTGTTAAAAGGACAATTACAAACAG
GAATCGAATGCAACCGGCGCAGGAACACTGCCAGCGCATCAACAATATTTTCACCTGAATCAGGATATTC
TTCTAATACCTGGAATGCTGTTTTCCCGGGGATCGCAGTGGTGAGTAACCATGCATCATCAGGAGTACGG
ATAAAATGCTTGATGGTCGGAAGAGGCATAAATTCCGTCAGCCAGTTTAGTCTGACCATCTCATCTGTAA
CATCATTGGCAACGCTACCTTTGCCATGTTTCAGAAACAACTCTGGCGCATCGGGCTTCCCATACAATCG
ATAGATTGTCGCACCTGATTGCCCGACATTATCGCGAGCCCATTTATACCCATATAAATCAGCATCCATG
TTGGAATTTAATCGCGGCCTAGAGCAAGACGTTTCCCGTTGAATATGGCTCATAACACCCCTTGTATTAC
TGTTTATGTAAGCAGACAGTTTTATTGTTCATGACCAAAATCCCTTAACGTGAGTTTTCGTTCCACTGAG
CGTCAGACCCCGTAGAAAAGATCAAAGGATCTTCTTGAGATCCTTTTTTTCTGCGCGTAATCTGCTGCTT
GCAAACAAAAAAACCACCGCTACCAGCGGTGGTTTGTTTGCCGGATCAAGAGCTACCAACTCTTTTTCCG
AAGGTAACTGGCTTCAGCAGAGCGCAGATACCAAATACTGTCCTTCTAGTGTAGCCGTAGTTAGGCCACC
ACTTCAAGAACTCTGTAGCACCGCCTACATACCTCGCTCTGCTAATCCTGTTACCAGTGGCTGCTGCCAG
TGGCGATAAGTCGTGTCTTACCGGGTTGGACTCAAGACGATAGTTACCGGATAAGGCGCAGCGGTCGGGC
TGAACGGGGGGTTCGTGCACACAGCCCAGCTTGGAGCGAACGACCTACACCGAACTGAGATACCTACAGC
GTGAGCTATGAGAAAGCGCCACGCTTCCCGAAGGGAGAAAGGCGGACAGGTATCCGGTAAGCGGCAGGGT
CGGAACAGGAGAGCGCACGAGGGAGCTTCCAGGGGGAAACGCCTGGTATCTTTATAGTCCTGTCGGGTTT
CGCCACCTCTGACTTGAGCGTCGATTTTTGTGATGCTCGTCAGGGGGGCGGAGCCTATGGAAAAACGCCA
GCAACGCGGCCTTTTTACGGTTCCTGGCCTTTTGCTGGCCTTTTGCTCACATGTTCTTTCCTGCGTTATC
CCCTGATTCTGTGGATAACCGTATTACCGCCTTTGAGTGAGCTGATACCGCTCGCCGCAGCCGAACGACC
GAGCGCAGCGAGTCAGTGAGCGAGGAAGCGGAAGAGCGCCTGATGCGGTATTTTCTCCTTACGCATCTGT
GCGGTATTTCACACCGCAATGGTGCACTCTCAGTACAATCTGCTCTGATGCCGCATAGTTAAGCCAGTAT
ACACTCCGCTATCGCTACGTGACTGGGTCATGGCTGCGCCCCGACACCCGCCAACACCCGCTGACGCGCC
CTGACGGGCTTGTCTGCTCCCGGCATCCGCTTACAGACAAGCTGTGACCGTCTCCGGGAGCTGCATGTGT
CAGAGGTTTTCACCGTCATCACCGAAACGCGCGAGGCAGCTGCGGTAAAGCTCATCAGCGTGGTCGTGAA
GCGATTCACAGATGTCTGCCTGTTCATCCGCGTCCAGCTCGTTGAGTTTCTCCAGAAGCGTTAATGTCTG
GCTTCTGATAAAGCGGGCCATGTTAAGGGCGGTTTTTTCCTGTTTGGTCACTGATGCCTCCGTGTAAGGG
GGATTTCTGTTCATGGGGGTAATGATACCGATGAAACGAGAGAGGATGCTCACGATACGGGTTACTGATG
ATGAACATGCCCGGTTACTGGAACGTTGTGAGGGTAAACAACTGGCGGTATGGATGCGGCGGGACCAGAG
AAAAATCACTCAGGGTCAATGCCAGCGCTTCGTTAATACAGATGTAGGTGTTCCACAGGGTAGCCAGCAG
CATCCTGCGATGCAGATCCGGAACATAATGGTGCAGGGCGCTGACTTCCGCGTTTCCAGACTTTACGAAA
CACGGAAACCGAAGACCATTCATGTTGTTGCTCAGGTCGCAGACGTTTTGCAGCAGCAGTCGCTTCACGT
TCGCTCGCGTATCGGTGATTCATTCTGCTAACCAGTAAGGCAACCCCGCCAGCCTAGCCGGGTCCTCAAC
GACAGGAGCACGATCATGCGCACCCGTGGGGCCGCCATGCCGGCGATAATGGCCTGCTTCTCGCCGAAAC
GTTTGGTGGCGGGACCAGTGACGAAGGCTTGAGCGAGGGCGTGCAAGATTCCGAATACCGCAAGCGACAG
GCCGATCATCGTCGCGCTCCAGCGAAAGCGGTCCTCGCCGAAAATGACCCAGAGCGCTGCCGGCACCTGT
CCTACGAGTTGCATGATAAAGAAGACAGTCATAAGTGCGGCGACGATAGTCATGCCCCGCGCCCACCGGA
AGGAGCTGACTGGGTTGAAGGCTCTCAAGGGCATCGGTCGAGATCCCGGTGCCTAATGAGTGAGCTAACT
TACATTAATTGCGTTGCGCTCACTGCCCGCTTTCCAGTCGGGAAACCTGTCGTGCCAGCTGCATTAATGA
ATCGGCCAACGCGCGGGGAGAGGCGGTTTGCGTATTGGGCGCCAGGGTGGTTTTTCTTTTCACCAGTGAG
ACGGGCAACAGCTGATTGCCCTTCACCGCCTGGCCCTGAGAGAGTTGCAGCAAGCGGTCCACGCTGGTTT
GCCCCAGCAGGCGAAAATCCTGTTTGATGGTGGTTAACGGCGGGATATAACATGAGCTGTCTTCGGTATC
GTCGTATCCCACTACCGAGATATCCGCACCAACGCGCAGCCCGGACTCGGTAATGGCGCGCATTGCGCCC
AGCGCCATCTGATCGTTGGCAACCAGCATCGCAGTGGGAACGATGCCCTCATTCAGCATTTGCATGGTTT
GTTGAAAACCGGACATGGCACTCCAGTCGCCTTCCCGTTCCGCTATCGGCTGAATTTGATTGCGAGTGAG
ATATTTATGCCAGCCAGCCAGACGCAGACGCGCCGAGACAGAACTTAATGGGCCCGCTAACAGCGCGATT
TGCTGGTGACCCAATGCGACCAGATGCTCCACGCCCAGTCGCGTACCGTCTTCATGGGAGAAAATAATAC
TGTTGATGGGTGTCTGGTCAGAGACATCAAGAAATAACGCCGGAACATTAGTGCAGGCAGCTTCCACAGC
AATGGCATCCTGGTCATCCAGCGGATAGTTAATGATCAGCCCACTGACGCGTTGCGCGAGAAGATTGTGC
ACCGCCGCTTTACAGGCTTCGACGCCGCTTCGTTCTACCATCGACACCACCACGCTGGCACCCAGTTGAT
CGGCGCGAGATTTAATCGCCGCGACAATTTGCGACGGCGCGTGCAGGGCCAGACTGGAGGTGGCAACGCC
AATCAGCAACGACTGTTTGCCCGCCAGTTGTTGTGCCACGCGGTTGGGAATGTAATTCAGCTCCGCCATC
GCCGCTTCCACTTTTTCCCGCGTTTTCGCAGAAACGTGGCTGGCCTGGTTCACCACGCGGGAAACGGTCT
GATAAGAGACACCGGCATACTCTGCGACATCGTATAACGTTACTGGTTTCACATTCACCACCCTGAATTG
ACTCTCTTCCGGGCGCTATCATGCCATACCGCGAAAGGTTTTGCGCCATTCGATGGTGTCCGGGATCTCG
ACGCTCTCCCTTATGCGACTCCTGCATTAGGAAGCAGCCCAGTAGTAGGTTGAGGCCGTTGAGCACCGCC
GCCGCAAGGAATGGTGCATGCAAGGAGATGGCGCCCAACAGTCCCCCGGCCACGGGGCCTGCCACCATAC
CCACGCCGAAACAAGCGCTCATGAGCCCGAAGTGGCGAGCCCGATCTTCCCCATCGGTGATGTCGGCGAT
ATAGGCGCCAGCAACCGCACCTGTGGCGCCGGTGATGCCGGCCACGATGCGTCCGGCGTAGAGGATCGAG
ATCTCGATCCCGCGAAATTAATACGACTCACTATAGGGGAATTGTGAGCGGATAACAATTCCCCTCTAGA
AATAATTTTGTTTAACTTTAAGAAGGAGATATACCATGAAAAACACCGTCAACCTGAACTCTATCAACCT
GGTTAACGCGGACTCTCTGCAGTACATTAAAACCCTGCCGGACAACTGTATTGATCTGATCGCGACCGAT
CCGCCGTATTTCCGCGTTAAATCTTGTGCTTGGGACAACCAATGGGAAAACGAAAGCGCGTATCTGGCCT
GGCTGGATGAAGTCCTGGCAGAATTTTGGCGTGTCCTGAAACCGTCTGGTTCTCTGTACATGTTCTGCGG
TAGCCGCCTGGCTGCGGACACGGAACTGCTGATGCGCGAACGTTTCAACGTGCTGAACCACATCATCTGG
GCAAAACCGTCCGGCCCGTGGAATCGTCAAAACAAAGAGTCCCTGCGTGCTTACTTCCCGGCTACGGAGC
GTATTCTGTTCGCGGAACACTACCAGGGTCCGTACAAACCGAAATCCTCCGGCTATGCTGTGAAATGCCA
GGAACTGAAACAGAACGTGCTGAAACCGCTGATCGACTACTTCCGTAACGCTCGTCAGGCTCTGGGTGTA
TCCGCGAAAGAGATCCACGCAGCGACCGGTAAAAAACAAATGGCTAGCCACTGGTTCAGCGAGTCCCAGT
GGCAGCTGCCGAACGAGGAGGACTATCAGAAGCTGCAGGCGCTGTTCGAGCGTATTGCTGCTGAGAAACA
CCAGCGTAACGAGCTGAGCAAACCGCACCACCAGCTGGTAAAAGAATACCAGACCCTGTCCCGTCAATAC
TATGAACTGAGCCAGGAATACAAGTCTCTGCGTCGTCCATTCAGCGTTACGGCGCTGGTGCCGTACACGG
ACGTTTGGACCTACCCACCGGTTCAGTATTACCCGGGTAAACACCCGTGCGAAAAGCCAGCGGAAATGAT
GCGTGACATTATCAGCGCGTCCTCCCGTCCGGGTGACGTTGTGGCAGATTTCTTCATGGGCAGCGGCTCC
ACCATCAAGGAGGCTATCAAACTGGGCCGCCGTGCAATCGGCGTTGAGCTGGAGGAAGAACGCTTCAACC
AGACCGTTAGCGAAATCCGTGCTCTGGGTGGTGCGGCCGCCCTCGAGCACCACCACCACCACCACTGAGA
TCCGGCTGCTAACAAAGGAAGCTGAGTTGGCTGCTGCCACCGCTGAGCAATAACTAGCATAACCCCTTGG
GGCCTCTAAACGGGTCTTGAGGGGTTTTTTGCTGAAAGGAGGAACTATATCCGGAT
Features (pLannotate 1.2.2; 18 found; start..end, strand, type, name):
     12..440     +  rep_origin     f1 ori (sequence partly withheld): f1 bacteriophage origin of replication; arrow indicates direction of (+) strand synthesis
    493..550     +  promoter       AmpR promoter (fragment): bla
    559..1374    -  CDS            KanR: aminoglycoside phosphotransferase; aph(3')-Ia; confers resistance to kanamycin in bacteria or G418 (Geneticin®) in eukaryotes
   1496..2084    +  rep_origin     ori: high-copy-number ColE1/pMB1/pBR322/pUC origin of replication
   2270..2409    -  misc_feature   bom: basis of mobility region from pBR322
   2511..2702    -  CDS            rop: Rop protein, which maintains plasmids at low copy number; rop
   2719..3099    +  CDS            YPB1_ECOLX: Protein predicted: Swiss-Prot protein existence level 4. From Escherichia coli.
   3171..3462    -  CDS            TcR (fragment): tetracycline efflux protein; tet; confers resistance to tetracycline
   3477..3498    -  protein_bind   CAP binding site: CAP binding activates transcription in the presence of cAMP. E. coli catabolite activator protein
   3511..4593    -  CDS            lacI: lac repressor; lacI; The lac repressor binds to the lac operator to inhibit transcription in E. coli. This inhibition can be relieved by adding lactose or isopropyl-β-D-thiogalactopyranoside (IPTG).
   4594..4671    -  promoter       lacI promoter: lacI
   4679..4958    -  CDS            TcR (fragment): tetracycline efflux protein; tet; confers resistance to tetracycline
   4980..4998    +  promoter       T7 promoter: promoter for bacteriophage T7 RNA polymerase
   4999..5023    +  protein_bind   lac operator: The lac repressor binds to the lac operator to inhibit transcription in E. coli. This inhibition can be relieved by adding lactose or isopropyl-β-D-thiogalactopyranoside (IPTG). lac repressor encoded by lacI
   5038..5060    +  RBS            RBS: efficient ribosome binding site from bacteriophage T7 gene 10 (Olins and Rangwala, 1989)
   6129..6146    +  CDS            9xHis (fragment): 9xHis affinity tag
   6165..6197    +  CDS            SET1 (fragment): solubility-enhancement tag derived from T7 phage gene 10B
   6205..6252    +  terminator     T7 terminator: transcription terminator for bacteriophage T7 RNA polymerase
