[The description below was written by a language model from this plasmid's Addgene catalogue record and pLannotate feature annotations shown in this document.]
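Description:
pET28a-SUPREM is a bacterial expression plasmid built on a modified pET28a backbone for producing SUPREM (SUPer Rna Ecogii Methyltransferase), a synthetic, engineered enzyme described in the associated publication as a non-site-specific m6A RNA methyltransferase with improved efficiency. The backbone was altered by removing the N-terminal His tag and thrombin cleavage site and by changing the C-terminal side of the multiple cloning site, and the roughly 1.1 kb insert was introduced by ligation-independent cloning. The plasmid is about 6.3 kb. It is propagated in E. coli through a ColE1/pMB1-type origin and selected with kanamycin via the aph(3')-Ia gene. The backbone also carries the bom region, the rop gene and an f1 phage origin. The catalogue lists the plasmid as high copy, although rop normally restrains copy number.

Expression follows the standard pET arrangement. A T7 promoter is immediately followed by a lac operator and the strong T7 gene 10 ribosome binding site, and a T7 terminator closes the unit. A plasmid-borne lacI gene with its own promoter supplies lac repressor, so transcription is held off until IPTG or lactose is added in a host that provides T7 RNA polymerase. The SUPREM coding region itself is not annotated in the feature table, but it corresponds to the unlabelled stretch between the RBS and the histidine tag. That tag is called as a fragment of a 9xHis tag, consistent with the recorded C-terminal His6 fusion used for metal-affinity purification. The short tetracycline-resistance, AmpR promoter and SET1 fragment calls are likely backbone remnants or annotation artefacts rather than functional parts. The record gives the plasmid's purpose as expressing SUPREM.
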