Addgene plasmid #205023: pET28a-SUPREM
Purpose: Expressing SUPer Rna Ecogii Methyltransferase (SUPREM)
Depositing lab: Paola Laurino. Depositing organization: Okinawa Institute of Science and Technology. Publication: SUPREM: an engineered non-site-specific m6A RNA methyltransferase with highly improved efficiency. Ochiai Y, Clifton BE, Le Coz M, Terenzio M, Laurino P. Nucleic Acids Res. 2024 Oct 17:gkae887. doi: 10.1093/nar/gkae887. PubMed 39417589.
Backbone
  Vector backbone: pET28a
  Backbone manufacturer: EMD Biosciences
  Backbone size w/o insert (bp): 5201
  Total vector size (bp): 6281
  Modifications to backbone: deletion of Nterm His6x-tag and thrombin cleavage site and modifying MCS on Cterm
  Vector type: Bacterial Expression
Growth in bacteria
  Bacterial resistance: Kanamycin, 50 μg/mL
  Growth temperature: 37°C
  Growth strain: DH5alpha
  Copy number: High Copy
Gene/Insert
  Gene/Insert name: SUPer Rna Ecogii Methyltransferase (alt name: SUPREM)
  Species: Synthetic
  Insert size (bp): 1080
  Promoter: T7
  Tag / fusion protein: His6x tag (C terminal on insert)
  Cloning method: Ligation Independent Cloning
  Sequencing primers: 5′ TACGACTCACTATAGGGG; 3′ ATGCTAGTTATTGCTCAGCGG
Terms and licenses: Academic/Nonprofit Terms; Industry Terms: Not Available to Industry
How to cite: pET28a-SUPREM was a gift from Paola Laurino (Addgene plasmid # 205023 ; http://n2t.net/addgene:205023 ; RRID:Addgene_205023)
